[The description below was written by a language model from this plasmid's Addgene catalogue record and pLannotate feature annotations shown in this document.]
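Description:
SUMO CRYGS 16-177 Q16C is a bacterial expression plasmid built on the pET28b(+) backbone for producing a truncated form of human gamma S crystallin (CRYGS) in E. coli. It carries a kanamycin resistance gene for selection, a ColE1/pBR322-type origin with the bom and rop elements, and an f1 origin. The catalogue lists the plasmid as high copy, although rop is normally associated with reduced copy number. The catalogue gives a total size of 5854 bp, whereas the sequenced record annotated here is 6,118 nt; the record does not explain this difference.

Expression is driven by a T7 promoter followed by a lac operator and the T7 gene 10 ribosome binding site. The plasmid-borne lacI supplies repressor, so transcription is IPTG-inducible in a host that provides T7 RNA polymerase, and it ends at the T7 terminator. The open reading frame begins with a 6xHis tag (annotated as a tag fragment), a thrombin site and yeast SMT3-derived SUMO, fused directly to CRYGS residues 16-177 with glutamine 16 changed to cysteine. His-tag and T7-derived fragments annotated downstream of the insert appear to be backbone remnants, and the record does not say whether they are translated.

The design serves native chemical ligation. Cleavage by the SUMO protease Ulp1 removes the tag and exposes Cys16 as the N-terminal residue, which can then react with a peptide representing the missing N-terminal segment. According to the depositor, the fusion is soluble, but the released crystallin fragment precipitates and tends to form non-disulfide-linked multimers, so ligation needs to follow cleavage without delay.
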