Addgene plasmid #217673: SUMO CRYGS 16-177 Q16C
Purpose: N-terminally truncated human gamma S crystallin residues 16-177 with Q16C mutation for native chemical ligation
Depositing lab: Larry David. Depositing organization: Oregon Health & Science University.
Backbone
  Vector backbone: pET28B+
  Backbone size w/o insert (bp): 5368
  Total vector size (bp): 5854
  Modifications to backbone: none
  Vector type: Bacterial Expression
Growth in bacteria
  Bacterial resistance: Kanamycin, 50 μg/mL
  Growth temperature: 37°C
  Growth strain: DH5alpha
  Copy number: High Copy
Gene/Insert
  Gene/Insert name: CRYGS
  Species: H. sapiens (human)
  Mutation: Glutamine 16 changed to Cysteine, and amino acids 1-15 removed from gamma S crystallin
  GenBank ID: CRYGS
  Entrez Gene: CRYGS (a.k.a. CRYG8, CTRCT20)
  Promoter: T7
  Tag / fusion protein: 6XHis (N terminal on backbone); SUMO (N terminal on backbone)
  Cloning method: Unknown
  Sequencing primers: 5′ T7; 3′ T7 term
Resource information
  A portion of this plasmid was derived from a plasmid made by: DNASU HsCD00404131
Terms and licenses: Academic/Nonprofit Terms; Industry Terms: Not Available to Industry
Depositor comments: This a N-terminally truncated gamma S crystallin missing its N-terminal 15 amino acid residues and containing a Q16C mutation at its N-terminus to act as a site to perform native chemical ligation. It also has a N-terminal SUMO tag with a 6X His tag with the amino acid sequence: GHHHHHHGSLQDSEVNQEAKPEVKPEVKPETHINLKVSDGSSEIFFKIKKTTPLRRLMEAFAKRQGKEMDSLRFLYDGIRIQADQAPEDLDMEDNDIIEAHREQ IGG It will express in a soluble state with the SUMO tag, but will precipitate once the SUMO tag is removed during ulp-1 cleavage. It has a propensity to form non-disulfide linked multimers once the SUMO tag is removed, so the ligation reaction must be performed immediately after ULP-1 treatment.
How to cite: SUMO CRYGS 16-177 Q16C was a gift from Larry David (Addgene plasmid # 217673 ; http://n2t.net/addgene:217673 ; RRID:Addgene_217673)
