Features (pLannotate 1.2.2; 22 found; start..end, strand, type, name):
     21..39      +  promoter       T7 promoter: promoter for bacteriophage T7 RNA polymerase
     40..64      +  protein_bind   lac operator: The lac repressor binds to the lac operator to inhibit transcription in E. coli. This inhibition can be relieved by adding lactose or isopropyl-β-D-thiogalactopyranoside (IPTG). lac repressor encoded by lacI
     79..101     +  RBS            RBS: efficient ribosome binding site from bacteriophage T7 gene 10 (Olins and Rangwala, 1989)
    120..136     +  CDS            capTEV™ (fragment): composite tag for in vivo biotinylation, TEV protease cleavage, and 6xHis tagging
    147..164     +  CDS            thrombin site: thrombin recognition and cleavage site
    172..461     +  CDS            SUMO (fragment): cleavable ubiquitin-like protein tag; S. cerevisiae SMT3 (truncated)
    465..947     +  CDS            CRYGS (fragment): CRYGS_HUMAN - Also known as CRYG8. Experimental evidence at protein level: Swiss-Prot protein existence level 1. Crystallins are the dominant structural components of the vertebrate eye lens. From Homo sapiens (Human).
   1003..1020    +  CDS            9xHis (fragment): 9xHis affinity tag
   1030..1079    +  CDS            SET1 (fragment): solubility-enhancement tag derived from T7 phage gene 10B
   1087..1134    +  terminator     T7 terminator: transcription terminator for bacteriophage T7 RNA polymerase
   1171..1599    +  rep_origin     f1 ori (sequence partly withheld): f1 bacteriophage origin of replication; arrow indicates direction of (+) strand synthesis
   1652..1709    +  promoter       AmpR promoter (fragment): bla
   1718..2533    -  CDS            KanR: aminoglycoside phosphotransferase; aph(3')-Ia; confers resistance to kanamycin in bacteria or G418 (Geneticin®) in eukaryotes
   2655..3243    +  rep_origin     ori: high-copy-number ColE1/pMB1/pBR322/pUC origin of replication
   3429..3568    -  misc_feature   bom: basis of mobility region from pBR322
   3670..3861    -  CDS            rop: Rop protein, which maintains plasmids at low copy number; rop
   3878..4258    +  CDS            YPB1_ECOLX: Protein predicted: Swiss-Prot protein existence level 4. From Escherichia coli.
   4330..4621    -  CDS            TcR (fragment): tetracycline efflux protein; tet; confers resistance to tetracycline
   4636..4657    -  protein_bind   CAP binding site: CAP binding activates transcription in the presence of cAMP. E. coli catabolite activator protein
   4670..5752    -  CDS            lacI: lac repressor; lacI; The lac repressor binds to the lac operator to inhibit transcription in E. coli. This inhibition can be relieved by adding lactose or isopropyl-β-D-thiogalactopyranoside (IPTG).
   5753..5830    -  promoter       lacI promoter: lacI
   5838..6117    -  CDS            TcR (fragment): tetracycline efflux protein; tet; confers resistance to tetracycline
>Addgene plasmid #217673 | SUMO CRYGS 16-177 Q16C | addgene full sequence | sequence record 433254 | Addgene NGS Result
AGATCTCGATCCCGCGAAATTAATACGACTCACTATAGGGGAATTGTGAGCGGATAACAATTCCCCTCTA
GAAATAATTTTGTTTAACTTTAAGAAGGAGATATACCATGGGCAGCAGCCATCATCATCATCATCACAGC
AGCGGCCTGGTGCCGCGCGGCAGCCATATGGCGGACTCAGAAGTCAATCAAGAAGCTAAGCCAGAGGTCA
AGCCAGAAGTCAAGCCTGAGACTCACATCAATTTAAAGGTGTCCGATGGATCTTCAGAGATCTTCTTCAA
GATCAAAAAGACCACTCCTTTAAGAAGGCTGATGGAAGCGTTCGCTAAAAGACAGGGTAAGGAAATGGAC
TCCTTAAGATTCTTGTACGACGGTATTAGAATTCAAGCTGATCAGACCCCTGAAGATTTGGACATGGAGG
ATAACGATATTATTGAGGCTCACAGAGAACAGATTGGTGGTTGCGGCCGTCGCTATGACTGTGATTGCGA
CTGTGCAGATTTCCACACATACCTAAGTCGCTGCAACTCCATTAAAGTGGAAGGAGGCACCTGGGCTGTT
TATGAAAGGCCCAACTTTGCTGGGTACATGTACATCTTACCACAGGGAGAGTACCCTGAATACCAGCGTT
GGATGGGCCTCAACGACCGCCTCAGCTCCTGCAGAGCTGTTCATCTGCCTAGTGGAGGCCAGTATAAGAT
TCAGATCTTTGAGAAAGGGGATTTTAGTGGTCAGATGTATGAAACCACCGAAGATTGCCCTTCCATCATG
GAGCAATTTCACATGCGAGAGATCCACTCCTGTAAGGTGCTGGAGGGTGTCTGGATTTTCTATGAGCTAC
CCAACTACCGTGGCAGGCAGTACCTCCTGGACAAGAAGGAGTACCGGAAGCCCATCGATTGGGGTGCAGC
CTCCCCAGCTGTCCAGTCTTTCCGCCGCATTGTGGAGTAATCTAGAGGATCCGAATTCGAGCTCCGTCGA
CAAGCTTGCGGCCGCACTCGAGCACCACCACCACCACCACTGAGATCCGGCTGCTAACAAAGCCCGAAAG
GAAGCTGAGTTGGCTGCTGCCACCGCTGAGCAATAACTAGCATAACCCCTTGGGGCCTCTAAACGGGTCT
TGAGGGGTTTTTTGCTGAAAGGAGGAACTATATCCGGATTGGCGAATGGG
[124 nt withheld, positions 1171-1294]
C
[91 nt withheld, positions 1296-1386]
A
[49 nt withheld, positions 1388-1436]
CCTTTGACGTTGGAGTCCACGTTCTTT
[37 nt withheld, positions 1464-1500]
ACCCTATCTCGGTCTATTCTTTTGATTTATAAGGGATTTTGCCGATTTCGGCCTATTGGTTAAAAAATGA
GCTGATTTAACAAAAATTTAACGCGAATTTTAACAAAATATTAACGCTTACAATTTAGGTGGCACTTTTC
GGGGAAATGTGCGCGGAACCCCTATTTGTTTATTTTTCTAAATACATTCAAATATGTATCCGCTCATGAA
TTAATTCTTAGAAAAACTCATCGAGCATCAAATGAAACTGCAATTTATTCATATCAGGATTATCAATACC
ATATTTTTGAAAAAGCCGTTTCTGTAATGAAGGAGAAAACTCACCGAGGCAGTTCCATAGGATGGCAAGA
TCCTGGTATCGGTCTGCGATTCCGACTCGTCCAACATCAATACAACCTATTAATTTCCCCTCGTCAAAAA
TAAGGTTATCAAGTGAGAAATCACCATGAGTGACGACTGAATCCGGTGAGAATGGCAAAAGTTTATGCAT
TTCTTTCCAGACTTGTTCAACAGGCCAGCCATTACGCTCGTCATCAAAATCACTCGCATCAACCAAACCG
TTATTCATTCGTGATTGCGCCTGAGCGAGACGAAATACGCGATCGCTGTTAAAAGGACAATTACAAACAG
GAATCGAATGCAACCGGCGCAGGAACACTGCCAGCGCATCAACAATATTTTCACCTGAATCAGGATATTC
TTCTAATACCTGGAATGCTGTTTTCCCGGGGATCGCAGTGGTGAGTAACCATGCATCATCAGGAGTACGG
ATAAAATGCTTGATGGTCGGAAGAGGCATAAATTCCGTCAGCCAGTTTAGTCTGACCATCTCATCTGTAA
CATCATTGGCAACGCTACCTTTGCCATGTTTCAGAAACAACTCTGGCGCATCGGGCTTCCCATACAATCG
ATAGATTGTCGCACCTGATTGCCCGACATTATCGCGAGCCCATTTATACCCATATAAATCAGCATCCATG
TTGGAATTTAATCGCGGCCTAGAGCAAGACGTTTCCCGTTGAATATGGCTCATAACACCCCTTGTATTAC
TGTTTATGTAAGCAGACAGTTTTATTGTTCATGACCAAAATCCCTTAACGTGAGTTTTCGTTCCACTGAG
CGTCAGACCCCGTAGAAAAGATCAAAGGATCTTCTTGAGATCCTTTTTTTCTGCGCGTAATCTGCTGCTT
GCAAACAAAAAAACCACCGCTACCAGCGGTGGTTTGTTTGCCGGATCAAGAGCTACCAACTCTTTTTCCG
AAGGTAACTGGCTTCAGCAGAGCGCAGATACCAAATACTGTCCTTCTAGTGTAGCCGTAGTTAGGCCACC
ACTTCAAGAACTCTGTAGCACCGCCTACATACCTCGCTCTGCTAATCCTGTTACCAGTGGCTGCTGCCAG
TGGCGATAAGTCGTGTCTTACCGGGTTGGACTCAAGACGATAGTTACCGGATAAGGCGCAGCGGTCGGGC
TGAACGGGGGGTTCGTGCACACAGCCCAGCTTGGAGCGAACGACCTACACCGAACTGAGATACCTACAGC
GTGAGCTATGAGAAAGCGCCACGCTTCCCGAAGGGAGAAAGGCGGACAGGTATCCGGTAAGCGGCAGGGT
CGGAACAGGAGAGCGCACGAGGGAGCTTCCAGGGGGAAACGCCTGGTATCTTTATAGTCCTGTCGGGTTT
CGCCACCTCTGACTTGAGCGTCGATTTTTGTGATGCTCGTCAGGGGGGCGGAGCCTATGGAAAAACGCCA
GCAACGCGGCCTTTTTACGGTTCCTGGCCTTTTGCTGGCCTTTTGCTCACATGTTCTTTCCTGCGTTATC
CCCTGATTCTGTGGATAACCGTATTACCGCCTTTGAGTGAGCTGATACCGCTCGCCGCAGCCGAACGACC
GAGCGCAGCGAGTCAGTGAGCGAGGAAGCGGAAGAGCGCCTGATGCGGTATTTTCTCCTTACGCATCTGT
GCGGTATTTCACACCGCAATGGTGCACTCTCAGTACAATCTGCTCTGATGCCGCATAGTTAAGCCAGTAT
ACACTCCGCTATCGCTACGTGACTGGGTCATGGCTGCGCCCCGACACCCGCCAACACCCGCTGACGCGCC
CTGACGGGCTTGTCTGCTCCCGGCATCCGCTTACAGACAAGCTGTGACCGTCTCCGGGAGCTGCATGTGT
CAGAGGTTTTCACCGTCATCACCGAAACGCGCGAGGCAGCTGCGGTAAAGCTCATCAGCGTGGTCGTGAA
GCGATTCACAGATGTCTGCCTGTTCATCCGCGTCCAGCTCGTTGAGTTTCTCCAGAAGCGTTAATGTCTG
GCTTCTGATAAAGCGGGCCATGTTAAGGGCGGTTTTTTCCTGTTTGGTCACTGATGCCTCCGTGTAAGGG
GGATTTCTGTTCATGGGGGTAATGATACCGATGAAACGAGAGAGGATGCTCACGATACGGGTTACTGATG
ATGAACATGCCCGGTTACTGGAACGTTGTGAGGGTAAACAACTGGCGGTATGGATGCGGCGGGACCAGAG
AAAAATCACTCAGGGTCAATGCCAGCGCTTCGTTAATACAGATGTAGGTGTTCCACAGGGTAGCCAGCAG
CATCCTGCGATGCAGATCCGGAACATAATGGTGCAGGGCGCTGACTTCCGCGTTTCCAGACTTTACGAAA
CACGGAAACCGAAGACCATTCATGTTGTTGCTCAGGTCGCAGACGTTTTGCAGCAGCAGTCGCTTCACGT
TCGCTCGCGTATCGGTGATTCATTCTGCTAACCAGTAAGGCAACCCCGCCAGCCTAGCCGGGTCCTCAAC
GACAGGAGCACGATCATGCGCACCCGTGGGGCCGCCATGCCGGCGATAATGGCCTGCTTCTCGCCGAAAC
GTTTGGTGGCGGGACCAGTGACGAAGGCTTGAGCGAGGGCGTGCAAGATTCCGAATACCGCAAGCGACAG
GCCGATCATCGTCGCGCTCCAGCGAAAGCGGTCCTCGCCGAAAATGACCCAGAGCGCTGCCGGCACCTGT
CCTACGAGTTGCATGATAAAGAAGACAGTCATAAGTGCGGCGACGATAGTCATGCCCCGCGCCCACCGGA
AGGAGCTGACTGGGTTGAAGGCTCTCAAGGGCATCGGTCGAGATCCCGGTGCCTAATGAGTGAGCTAACT
TACATTAATTGCGTTGCGCTCACTGCCCGCTTTCCAGTCGGGAAACCTGTCGTGCCAGCTGCATTAATGA
ATCGGCCAACGCGCGGGGAGAGGCGGTTTGCGTATTGGGCGCCAGGGTGGTTTTTCTTTTCACCAGTGAG
ACGGGCAACAGCTGATTGCCCTTCACCGCCTGGCCCTGAGAGAGTTGCAGCAAGCGGTCCACGCTGGTTT
GCCCCAGCAGGCGAAAATCCTGTTTGATGGTGGTTAACGGCGGGATATAACATGAGCTGTCTTCGGTATC
GTCGTATCCCACTACCGAGATATCCGCACCAACGCGCAGCCCGGACTCGGTAATGGCGCGCATTGCGCCC
AGCGCCATCTGATCGTTGGCAACCAGCATCGCAGTGGGAACGATGCCCTCATTCAGCATTTGCATGGTTT
GTTGAAAACCGGACATGGCACTCCAGTCGCCTTCCCGTTCCGCTATCGGCTGAATTTGATTGCGAGTGAG
ATATTTATGCCAGCCAGCCAGACGCAGACGCGCCGAGACAGAACTTAATGGGCCCGCTAACAGCGCGATT
TGCTGGTGACCCAATGCGACCAGATGCTCCACGCCCAGTCGCGTACCGTCTTCATGGGAGAAAATAATAC
TGTTGATGGGTGTCTGGTCAGAGACATCAAGAAATAACGCCGGAACATTAGTGCAGGCAGCTTCCACAGC
AATGGCATCCTGGTCATCCAGCGGATAGTTAATGATCAGCCCACTGACGCGTTGCGCGAGAAGATTGTGC
ACCGCCGCTTTACAGGCTTCGACGCCGCTTCGTTCTACCATCGACACCACCACGCTGGCACCCAGTTGAT
CGGCGCGAGATTTAATCGCCGCGACAATTTGCGACGGCGCGTGCAGGGCCAGACTGGAGGTGGCAACGCC
AATCAGCAACGACTGTTTGCCCGCCAGTTGTTGTGCCACGCGGTTGGGAATGTAATTCAGCTCCGCCATC
GCCGCTTCCACTTTTTCCCGCGTTTTCGCAGAAACGTGGCTGGCCTGGTTCACCACGCGGGAAACGGTCT
GATAAGAGACACCGGCATACTCTGCGACATCGTATAACGTTACTGGTTTCACATTCACCACCCTGAATTG
ACTCTCTTCCGGGCGCTATCATGCCATACCGCGAAAGGTTTTGCGCCATTCGATGGTGTCCGGGATCTCG
ACGCTCTCCCTTATGCGACTCCTGCATTAGGAAGCAGCCCAGTAGTAGGTTGAGGCCGTTGAGCACCGCC
GCCGCAAGGAATGGTGCATGCAAGGAGATGGCGCCCAACAGTCCCCCGGCCACGGGGCCTGCCACCATAC
CCACGCCGAAACAAGCGCTCATGAGCCCGAAGTGGCGAGCCCGATCTTCCCCATCGGTGATGTCGGCGAT
ATAGGCGCCAGCAACCGCACCTGTGGCGCCGGTGATGCCGGCCACGATGCGTCCGGCGTAGAGGATCG
